>Addgene plasmid #218729 | pCAG-EGFP-C-IFT70B | addgene full sequence | sequence record 434256 | Addgene NGS Result
GTCGACATTGATTATTGACTAGTTATTAATAGTAATCAATTACGGGGTCATTAGTTCATAGCCCATATAT
GGAGTTCCGCGTTACATAACTTACGGTAAATGGCCCGCCTGGCTGACCGCCCAACGACCCCCGCCCATTG
ACGTCAATAATGACGTATGTTCCCATAGTAACGCCAATAGGGACTTTCCATTGACGTCAATGGGTGGAGT
ATTTACGGTAAACTGCCCACTTGGCAGTACATCAAGTGTATCATATGCCAAGTACGCCCCCTATTGACGT
CAATGACGGTAAATGGCCCGCCTGGCATTATGCCCAGTACATGACCTTATGGGACTTTCCTACTTGGCAG
TACATCTACGTATTAGTCATCGCTATTACCATGGTCGAGGTGAGCCCCACGTTCTGCTTCACTCTCCCCA
TCTCCCCCCCCTCCCCACCCCCAATTTTGTATTTATTTATTTTTTAATTATTTTGTGCAGCGATGGGGGC
GGGGGGGGGGGGGGGGCGCGCGCCAGGCGGGGCGGGGCGGGGCGAGGGGCGGGGCGGGGCGAGGCGGAGA
GGTGCGGCGGCAGCCAATCAGAGCGGCGCGCTCCGAAAGTTTCCTTTTATGGCGAGGCGGCGGCGGCGGC
GGCCCTATAAAAAGCGAAGCGCGCGGCGGGCGGGAGTCGCTGCGCGCTGCCTTCGCCCCGTGCCCCGCTC
CGCCGCCGCCTCGCGCCGCCCGCCCCGGCTCTGACTGACCGCGTTACTCCCACAGGTGAGCGGGCGGGAC
GGCCCTTCTCCTCCGGGCTGTAATTAGCGCTTGGTTTAATGACGGCTTGTTTCTTTTCTGTGGCTGCGTG
AAAGCCTTGAGGGGCTCCGGGAGGGCCCTTTGTGCGGGGGGAGCGGCTCGGGGGGTGCGTGCGTGTGTGT
GTGCGTGGGGAGCGCCGCGTGCGGCTCCGCGCTGCCCGGCGGCTGTGAGCGCTGCGGGCGCGGCGCGGGG
CTTTGTGCGCTCCGCAGTGTGCGCGAGGGGAGCGCGGCCGGGGGCGGTGCCCCGCGGTGCGGGGGGGGCT
GCGAGGGGAACAAAGGCTGCGTGCGGGGTGTGTGCGTGGGGGGGTGAGCAGGGGGTGTGGGCGCGTCGGT
CGGGCTGCAACCCCCCCTGCACCCCCCTCCCCGAGTTGCTGAGCACGGCCCGGCTTCGGGTGCGGGGCTC
CGTACGGGGCGTGGCGCGGGGCTCGCCGTGCCGGGCGGGGGGTGGCGGCAGGTGGGGGTGCCGGGCGGGG
CGGGGCCGCCTCGGGCCGGGGAGGGCTCGGGGGAGGGGCGCGGCGGCCCCCGGAGCGCCGGCGGCTGTCG
AGGCGCGGCGAGCCGCAGCCATTGCCTTTTATGGTAATCGTGCGAGAGGGCGCAGGGACTTCCTTTGTCC
CAAATCTGTGCGGAGCCGAAATCTGGGAGGCGCCGCCGCACCCCCTCTAGCGGGCGCGGGGCGAAGCGGT
GCGGCGCCGGCAGGAAGGAAATGGGCGGGGAGGGCCTTCGTGCGTCGCCGCGCCGCCGTCCCCTTCTCCC
TCTCCAGCCTCGGGGCTGTCCGCGGGGGGACGGCTGCCTTCGGGGGGGACGGGGCAGGGCGGGGTTCGGC
TTCTGGCGTGTGACCGGCGGCTCTAGAGCCTCTGCTAACCATGTTCATGCCTTCTTCTTTTTCCTACAGC
TCCTGGGCAACGTGCTGGTTATTGTGCTGTCTCATCATTTTGGCAAAGAATTTGCTAGTTTTCGCCACCA
TGGTGAGCAAGGGCGAGGAGCTGTTCACCGGGGTGGTGCCCATCCTGGTCGAGCTGGACGGCGACGTAAA
CGGCCACAAGTTCAGCGTGTCCGGCGAGGGCGAGGGCGATGCCACCTACGGCAAGCTGACCCTGAAGTTC
ATCTGCACCACCGGCAAGCTGCCCGTGCCCTGGCCCACCCTCGTGACCACCCTGACCTACGGCGTGCAGT
GCTTCAGCCGCTACCCCGACCACATGAAGCAGCACGACTTCTTCAAGTCCGCCATGCCCGAAGGCTACGT
CCAGGAGCGCACCATCTTCTTCAAGGACGACGGCAACTACAAGACCCGCGCCGAGGTGAAGTTCGAGGGC
GACACCCTGGTGAACCGCATCGAGCTGAAGGGCATCGACTTCAAGGAGGACGGCAACATCCTGGGGCACA
AGCTGGAGTACAACTACAACAGCCACAACGTCTATATCATGGCCGACAAGCAGAAGAACGGCATCAAGGT
GAACTTCAAGATCCGCCACAACATCGAGGACGGCAGCGTGCAGCTCGCCGACCACTACCAGCAGAACACC
CCCATCGGCGACGGCCCCGTGCTGCTGCCCGACAACCACTACCTGAGCACCCAGTCCGCCCTGAGCAAAG
ACCCCAACGAGAAGCGCGATCACATGGTCCTGCTGGAGTTCGTGACCGCCGCCGGGATCACTCTCGGCAT
GGACGAGCTGTACAAGTCCGGACTCAGATCCATGGCTGGCCTGAGCGGCGCGCAGATCCCCGACGGGGAG
TTCACCGCGGTCGTGTACCGCCTCATCCGCAATGCACGCTACGCCGAGGCGGTGCAGCTGCTGGGCGGAG
AACTGCAGCGGAGCCCTAGGAGCCGCGCCGGCCTGTCGCTGCTAGGCTACTGCTACTACCGCCTGCAGGA
GTTCGCGCTGGCGGCCGAGTGCTATGAGCAGCTGGGCCAGCTGCACCCGGAACTGGAGCAGTACCGCCTG
TACCAGGCCCAGGCCCTATACAAGGCCTGCCTTTATGCGGAGGCCACCCGGGTCGCCTTCCTTCTCCTGG
ATAACCCCGCCTACCACAGCCGGGTCCTCCACCTGCAAGCTGCTATCAAGTACAGCGAGGGCGATCTGCC
AGGGTCCAGGAGCCTGGTAGAGCAGCTGCCGAGTAGGGAAGGGGGAGAGGAAAGTGGGGGCGAGAATGAG
ACCGATGGCCAGATCAACCTGGGTTGTTTGCTCTACAAGGAGGGACAGTATGAAGCTGCATGCTCCAAGT
TTTTTGCCGCCCTGCAGGCCTCGGGCTACCAGCCTGACCTTTCCTACAACCTGGCTTTGGCCTATTACAG
CAGCCGACAGTATGCTTCAGCACTGAAGCATATCGCTGAGATTATTGAGCGTGGCATCCGCCAGCACCCT
GAGCTAGGTGTGGGCATGACCACTGAGGGCATTGATGTTCGCAGTGTTGGCAACACCTTAGTCCTCCATC
AGACTGCTCTGGTGGAAGCCTTCAACCTTAAGGCAGCTATAGAATACCAACTGAGAAACTATGAGGCAGC
TCAAGAAGCCCTCACTGACATGCCACCCAGGGCAGAGGAAGAGTTGGACCCTGTGACCCTACACAACCAG
GCACTAATGAACATGGATGCCAGGCCTACAGAAGGGTTTGAAAAGCTACAGTTTTTGCTCCAACAGAATC
CCTTTCCTCCAGAGACTTTTGGCAACCTGTTGCTGCTCTACTGTAAATATGAGTATTTTGACCTGGCAGC
AGATGTCCTGGCAGAAAATGCCCATTTGATTTATAAGTTCCTCACACCCTATCTCTATGACTTCTTGGAC
GCTGTGATCACTTGCCAGACAGCTCCTGAAGAGGCTTTCATTAAGCTTGATGGGCTAGCAGGGATGCTGA
CTGAGGTCCTCCGGAAACTTACCATACAAGTACAGGAAGCAAGACACAATAGAGATGATGAAGCTATCAA
AAAGGCAGTGAATGAATATGATGAAACCATGGAGAAATACATTCCTGTGTTGATGGCTCAGGCAAAAATC
TACTGGAATCTTGAAAATTATCCAATGGTGGAAAAGATCTTCCGCAAATCTGTGGAATTCTGTAACGACC
ATGATGTGTGGAAGTTGAATGTGGCTCATGTTCTGTTCATGCAGGAAAACAAATACAAAGAAGCCATTGG
TTTCTATGAACCCATAGTCAAGAAGCATTATGATAACATCCTGAATGTCAGTGCTATTGTACTGGCTAAT
CTCTGTGTTTCCTATATTATGACAAGTCAAAATGAAGAAGCAGAGGAGTTGATGAGGAAGATTGAAAAGG
AGGAAGAGCAGCTCTCTTATGATGACCCAGATAAGAAAATGTACCATCTCTGCATTGTGAATTTGGTGAT
AGGAACTCTTTATTGTGCCAAAGGAAATTATGACTTTGGTATTTCTCGAGTTATCAAAAGCTTGGAACCT
TACAACAAAAAGCTGGGAACAGACACCTGGTATTATGCCAAAAGATGCTTCCTGTCCTTGTTAGAAAACA
TGTCAAAACACACAATCATGCTTCGTGATAGTGTTATTCAAGAATGTGTCCAGTTTCTAGAACACTGTGA
ACTTCATGGCAGAAACATACCTGCTGTTATTGAACAACCCCTGGAAGAAGAAAGAATGCATGTTGGAAAG
AATACAGTCACATATGAGTCTAGGCAGTTAAAAGCTTTGATTTATGAGATTATAGGATGGAATATATAGG
TCGAGGGTACCGCGGGCCCGGGATCCACCGGATCTAGATAACTGATCACAATTCACTCCTCAGGTGCAGG
CTGCCTATCAGAAGGTGGTGGCTGGTGTGGCCAATGCCCTGGCTCACAAATACCACTGAGATCGATCTTT
TTCCCTCTGCCAAAAATTATGGGGACATCATGAAGCCCCTTGAGCATCTGACTTCTGGCTAATAAAGGAA
ATTTATTTTCATTGCAATAGTGTGTTGGAATTTTTTGTGTCTCTCACTCGGAAGGACATATGGGAGGGCA
AATCATTTAAAACATCAGAATGAGTATTTGGTTTAGAGTTTGGCAACATATGCCCATATGCTGGCTGCCA
TGAACAAAGGTTGGCTATAAAGAGGTCATCAGTATATGAAACAGCCCCCTGCTGTCCATTCCTTATTCCA
TAGAAAAGCCTTGACTTGAGGTTAGATTTTTTTTATATTTTGTTTTGTGTTATTTTTTTCTTTAACATCC
CTAAAATTTTCCTTACATGTTTTACTAGCCAGATTTTTCCTCCTCTCCTGACTACTCCCAGTCATAGCTG
TCCCTCTTCTCTTATGGAGATCCCTCGACCTGCAGCCCAAGCTTGGCGTAATCATGGTCATAGCTGTTTC
CTGTGTGAAATTGTTATCCGCTCACAATTCCACACAACATACGAGCCGGAAGCATAAAGTGTAAAGCCTG
GGGTGCCTAATGAGTGAGCTAACTCACATTAATTGCGTTGCGCTCACTGCCCGCTTTCCAGTCGGGAAAC
CTGTCGTGCCAGCGGATCCGCATCTCAATTAGTCAGCAACCATAGTCCCGCCCCTAACTCCGCCCATCCC
GCCCCTAACTCCGCCCAGTTCCGCCCATTCTCCGCCCCATGGCTGACTAATTTTTTTTATTTATGCAGAG
GCCGAGGCCGCCTCGGCCTCTGAGCTATTCCAGAAGTAGTGAGGAGGCTTTTTTGGAGGCCTAGGCTTTT
GCAAAAAGCTAACTTGTTTATTGCAGCTTATAATGGTTACAAATAAAGCAATAGCATCACAAATTTCACA
AATAAAGCATTTTTTTCACTGCATTCTAGTTGTGGTTTGTCCAAACTCATCAATGTATCTTATCATGTCT
GGATCCGCTGCATTAATGAATCGGCCAACGCGCGGGGAGAGGCGGTTTGCGTATTGGGCGCTCTTCCGCT
TCCTCGCTCACTGACTCGCTGCGCTCGGTCGTTCGGCTGCGGCGAGCGGTATCAGCTCACTCAAAGGCGG
TAATACGGTTATCCACAGAATCAGGGGATAACGCAGGAAAGAACATGTGAGCAAAAGGCCAGCAAAAGGC
CAGGAACCGTAAAAAGGCCGCGTTGCTGGCGTTTTTCCATAGGCTCCGCCCCCCTGACGAGCATCACAAA
AATCGACGCTCAAGTCAGAGGTGGCGAAACCCGACAGGACTATAAAGATACCAGGCGTTTCCCCCTGGAA
GCTCCCTCGTGCGCTCTCCTGTTCCGACCCTGCCGCTTACCGGATACCTGTCCGCCTTTCTCCCTTCGGG
AAGCGTGGCGCTTTCTCATAGCTCACGCTGTAGGTATCTCAGTTCGGTGTAGGTCGTTCGCTCCAAGCTG
GGCTGTGTGCACGAACCCCCCGTTCAGCCCGACCGCTGCGCCTTATCCGGTAACTATCGTCTTGAGTCCA
ACCCGGTAAGACACGACTTATCGCCACTGGCAGCAGCCACTGGTAACAGGATTAGCAGAGCGAGGTATGT
AGGCGGTGCTACAGAGTTCTTGAAGTGGTGGCCTAACTACGGCTACACTAGAAGAACAGTATTTGGTATC
TGCGCTCTGCTGAAGCCAGTTACCTTCGGAAAAAGAGTTGGTAGCTCTTGATCCGGCAAACAAACCACCG
CTGGTAGCGGTGGTTTTTTTGTTTGCAAGCAGCAGATTACGCGCAGAAAAAAAGGATCTCAAGAAGATCC
TTTGATCTTTTCTACGGGGTCTGACGCTCAGTGGAACGAAAACTCACGTTAAGGGATTTTGGTCATGAGA
TTATCAAAAAGGATCTTCACCTAGATCCTTTTAAATTAAAAATGAAGTTTTAAATCAATCTAAAGTATAT
ATGAGTAAACTTGGTCTGACAGTTACCAATGCTTAATCAGTGAGGCACCTATCTCAGCGATCTGTCTATT
TCGTTCATCCATAGTTGCCTGACTCCCCGTCGTGTAGATAACTACGATACGGGAGGGCTTACCATCTGGC
CCCAGTGCTGCAATGATACCGCGAGACCCACGCTCACCGGCTCCAGATTTATCAGCAATAAACCAGCCAG
CCGGAAGGGCCGAGCGCAGAAGTGGTCCTGCAACTTTATCCGCCTCCATCCAGTCTATTAATTGTTGCCG
GGAAGCTAGAGTAAGTAGTTCGCCAGTTAATAGTTTGCGCAACGTTGTTGCCATTGCTACAGGCATCGTG
GTGTCACGCTCGTCGTTTGGTATGGCTTCATTCAGCTCCGGTTCCCAACGATCAAGGCGAGTTACATGAT
CCCCCATGTTGTGCAAAAAAGCGGTTAGCTCCTTCGGTCCTCCGATCGTTGTCAGAAGTAAGTTGGCCGC
AGTGTTATCACTCATGGTTATGGCAGCACTGCATAATTCTCTTACTGTCATGCCATCCGTAAGATGCTTT
TCTGTGACTGGTGAGTACTCAACCAAGTCATTCTGAGAATAGTGTATGCGGCGACCGAGTTGCTCTTGCC
CGGCGTCAATACGGGATAATACCGCGCCACATAGCAGAACTTTAAAAGTGCTCATCATTGGAAAACGTTC
TTCGGGGCGAAAACTCTCAAGGATCTTACCGCTGTTGAGATCCAGTTCGATGTAACCCACTCGTGCACCC
AACTGATCTTCAGCATCTTTTACTTTCACCAGCGTTTCTGGGTGAGCAAAAACAGGAAGGCAAAATGCCG
CAAAAAAGGGAATAAGGGCGACACGGAAATGTTGAATACTCATACTCTTCCTTTTTCAATATTATTGAAG
CATTTATCAGGGTTATTGTCTCATGAGCGGATACATATTTGAATGTATTTAGAAAAATAAACAAATAGGG
GTTCCGCGCACATTTCCCCGAAAAGTGCCACCTGGGTCGAGCAGTGTGGTTTTCAAGAGGAAGCAAAAAG
CCTCTCCACCCAGGCCTGGAATGTTTCCACCCAATGTCGAGCAGTGTGGTTTTGCAAGAGGAAGCAAAAA
GCCTCTCCACCCAGGCCTGGAATGTTTCCACCCAATGTCGAGCAAACCCCGCCCAGCGTCTTGTCATTGG
CGAATTAATTCGAACACGCAGATGCAGTCGGGGCGGCGCGGTCCCAGGTCCACTTCGCATATTAAGGTGA
CGCGTGTGGCCTCGAACACCGAGCGACCCTGCAGCCAATATGGGATCGGCCATTGAACAAGATGGATTGC
ACGCAGGTTCTCCGGCCGCTTGGGTGGAGAGGCTATTCGGCTATGACTGGGCACAACAGACAATCGGCTG
CTCTGATGCCGCCGTGTTCCGGCTGTCAGCGCAGGGGCGCCCGGTTCTTTTTGTCAAGACCGACCTGTCC
GGTGCCCTGAATGAACTGCAGGACGAGGCAGCGCGGCTATCGTGGCTGGCCACGACGGGCGTTCCTTGCG
CAGCTGTGCTCGACGTTGTCACTGAAGCGGGAAGGGACTGGCTGCTATTGGGCGAAGTGCCGGGGCAGGA
TCTCCTGTCATCTCACCTTGCTCCTGCCGAGAAAGTATCCATCATGGCTGATGCAATGCGGCGGCTGCAT
ACGCTTGATCCGGCTACCTGCCCATTCGACCACCAAGCGAAACATCGCATCGAGCGAGCACGTACTCGGA
TGGAAGCCGGTCTTGTCGATCAGGATGATCTGGACGAAGAGCATCAGGGGCTCGCGCCAGCCGAACTGTT
CGCCAGGCTCAAGGCGCGCATGCCCGACGGCGATGATCTCGTCGTGACCCATGGCGATGCCTGCTTGCCG
AATATCATGGTGGAAAATGGCCGCTTTTCTGGATTCATCGACTGTGGCCGGCTGGGTGTGGCGGACCGCT
ATCAGGACATAGCGTTGGCTACCCGTGATATTGCTGAAGAGCTTGGCGGCGAATGGGCTGACCGCTTCCT
CGTGCTTTACGGTATCGCCGCTCCCGATTCGCAGCGCATCGCCTTCTATCGCCTTCTTGACGAGTTCTTC
TGAGGGGATCGGCAATAAAAAGACAGAATAAAACGCACGGGTGTTGGGTCGTTTGTTCGGATCC
Features (pLannotate 1.2.2; 23 found; start..end, strand, type, name):
      4..383     +  enhancer       CMV enhancer: human cytomegalovirus immediate early enhancer
    385..662     +  promoter       chicken β-actin promoter: No description available
    663..1679    +  intron         chimeric intron: chimera between introns from chicken β-actin and rabbit β-globin
   1677..1733    +  CDS            HBB (fragment): HBB_LEPEU - Experimental evidence at protein level: Swiss-Prot protein existence level 1. Involved in oxygen transport from the lung to the various peripheral tissues. From Lepus europaeus (European hare).
   1750..2466    +  CDS            EGFP: EGFP is a basic (constitutively fluorescent) green fluorescent protein published in 1996, derived from Aequorea victoria. It is reported to be a rapidly-maturing weak dimer with moderate acid sensitivity.
   2482..4476    +  CDS            TTC30B: TT30B_HUMAN - Experimental evidence at protein level: Swiss-Prot protein existence level 1. Required for polyglutamylation of axonemal tubulin. Plays a role in anterograde intraflagellar transport (IFT), the process by which cilia precursors are transported from the base of the cilium to the site of their incorporation at the tip. From Homo sapiens (Human).
   4480..4506    +  misc_feature   MCS (fragment): multiple cloning site
   4529..4606    +  CDS            HBB (fragment): HBB_PONPY - Experimental evidence at transcript level: Swiss-Prot protein existence level 2. Involved in oxygen transport from the lung to the various peripheral tissues. From Pongo pygmaeus (Bornean orangutan).
   4681..4736    +  polyA_signal   β-globin poly(A) signal: rabbit β-globin polyadenylation signal (Gil and Proudfoot, 1987)
   5121..5137    -  protein_bind   lac operator: The lac repressor binds to the lac operator to inhibit transcription in E. coli. This inhibition can be relieved by adding lactose or isopropyl-β-D-thiogalactopyranoside (IPTG). lac repressor encoded by lacI
   5145..5175    -  promoter       lac promoter: promoter for the E. coli lac operon
   5190..5211    -  protein_bind   CAP binding site: CAP binding activates transcription in the presence of cAMP. E. coli catabolite activator protein
   5224..5263    -  CDS            lacI (fragment): lac repressor; lacI; The lac repressor binds to the lac operator to inhibit transcription in E. coli. This inhibition can be relieved by adding lactose or isopropyl-β-D-thiogalactopyranoside (IPTG).
   5270..5292    +  promoter       SV40 promoter (fragment): SV40 enhancer and early promoter
   5316..5451    +  rep_origin     SV40 ori: SV40 origin of replication
   5471..5605    +  polyA_signal   SV40 poly(A) signal: SV40 polyadenylation signal
   5607..5661    -  CDS            lacI (fragment): lac repressor; lacI; The lac repressor binds to the lac operator to inhibit transcription in E. coli. This inhibition can be relieved by adding lactose or isopropyl-β-D-thiogalactopyranoside (IPTG).
   5844..6432    -  rep_origin     ori: high-copy-number ColE1/pMB1/pBR322/pUC origin of replication
   6603..7463    -  CDS            AmpR: β-lactamase; bla; confers resistance to ampicillin, carbenicillin, and related antibiotics
   7464..7568    -  promoter       AmpR promoter: bla
   7743..7875    +  promoter       HSV TK promoter (fragment): herpes simplex virus thymidine kinase promoter
   7880..8683    +  CDS            NeoR/KanR: aminoglycoside phosphotransferase from Tn5; aph(3')-II (or nptII); confers resistance to neomycin, kanamycin, and G418 (Geneticin®)
   8690..8738    +  polyA_signal   HSV TK poly(A) signal: herpes simplex virus thymidine kinase polyadenylation signal (Cole and Stacy, 1985)
