[The description below was written by a language model from this plasmid's Addgene catalogue record and pLannotate feature annotations shown in this document.]
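Description:
pCAG-EGFP-C-IFT70B is a mammalian expression plasmid built on the pCAG-EGFP-C backbone for producing human IFT70B (gene symbol TTC30B) with EGFP fused to its N-terminus. In bacteria it is maintained as a high-copy plasmid through a ColE1/pUC-type origin and selected with ampicillin via the β-lactamase gene. For mammalian cells it carries a separate NeoR/KanR cassette flanked by an HSV thymidine kinase promoter fragment and TK polyadenylation signal, allowing G418 selection of stable transfectants. An SV40 origin of replication is also annotated, along with remnants of lac regulatory sequence from the cloning backbone.

The expression unit is driven by the CAG promoter, annotated here as its component parts: the CMV immediate early enhancer, the chicken β-actin promoter and a chimeric β-actin/β-globin intron, which together give strong constitutive transcription in many mammalian cell types. EGFP comes first, followed closely by the TTC30B coding sequence, consistent with a single fusion protein. The transcript ends at a rabbit β-globin polyadenylation signal. The short HBB fragments flagged on either side of the cassette are most likely β-globin exon sequence belonging to the CAG/β-globin framework rather than separate coding elements. The insert was placed by ligating compatible restriction ends, which destroyed the sites at both junctions. The annotated TTC30B feature spans somewhat more than the catalogued insert size.

IFT70B is a component of the intraflagellar transport machinery that moves cargo along cilia. The associated publication examined how IFT70 interacts with IFT52 and IFT88 in the IFT-B complex and its requirement for ciliogenesis. A fluorescent fusion of this kind suits localisation imaging and interaction assays that use the EGFP tag.
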