Addgene plasmid #218729: pCAG-EGFP-C-IFT70B
Purpose: Expresses N-terminally EGFP-tagged IFT70B in mammalian cells
Depositing lab: Kazuhisa Nakayama. Depositing organization: Kyoto University, Graduate School of Pharmaceutical Sciences. Publication: Robust interaction of IFT70 with IFT52-IFT88 in the IFT-B complex is required for ciliogenesis. Takei R, Katoh Y, Nakayama K. Biol Open. 2018 Apr 30;7(5). pii: bio.033241. doi: 10.1242/bio.033241. PubMed 29654116.
Backbone
  Vector backbone: pCAG-EGFP-C
  Backbone manufacturer: Clontech
  Backbone size w/o insert (bp): 6767
  Vector type: Mammalian Expression
  Selectable markers: Neomycin (select with G418)
Growth in bacteria
  Bacterial resistance: Ampicillin, 100 μg/mL
  Growth temperature: 37°C
  Growth strain: DH5alpha
  Copy number: High Copy
Gene/Insert
  Gene/Insert name: IFT70B
  Species: H. sapiens (human)
  Insert size (bp): 1878
  Entrez Gene: TTC30B (a.k.a. IFT70, IFT70B, fleer)
  Promoter: CAG
  Tag / fusion protein: EGFP (N terminal on backbone)
  Cloning method: Restriction Enzyme; 5′ cloning site BglII/BamHI (destroyed during cloning); 3′ cloning site XhoI/SalI (destroyed during cloning)
  Sequencing primers: 5′ CTGAGCAAAGACCCCAACGAG; 3′ GCCAGAAGTCAGATGCTC
Terms and licenses: Academic/Nonprofit Terms; Industry Terms: Not Available to Industry
How to cite: pCAG-EGFP-C-IFT70B was a gift from Kazuhisa Nakayama (Addgene plasmid # 218729 ; http://n2t.net/addgene:218729 ; RRID:Addgene_218729)
